>Addgene plasmid #77461 | PRKAG2 gRNA (BRDN0001147689) | addgene full sequence | sequence record 187806 | Addgene Assembled Sequence
CCCGGGTGCAAAGATGGATAAAGTTTTAAACAGAGAGGAATCTTTGCAGCTAATGGACCTTCTAGGTCTT
GAAAGGAGTGGGAATTGGCTCCGGTGCCCGTCAGTGGGCAGAGCGCACATCGCCCACAGTCCCCGAGAAG
TTGGGGGGAGGGGTCGGCAATTGATCCGGTGCCTAGAGAAGGTGGCGCGGGGTAAACTGGGAAAGTGATG
TCGTGTACTGGCTCCGCCTTTTTCCCGAGGGTGGGGGAGAACCGTATATAAGTGCAGTAGTCGCCGTGAA
CGTTCTTTTTCGCAACGGGTTTGCCGCCAGAACACAGGTAAGTGCCGTGTGTGGTTCCCGCGGGCCTGGC
CTCTTTACGGGTTATGGCCCTTGCGTGCCTTGAATTACTTCCACCTGGCTGCAGTACGTGATTCTTGATC
CCGAGCTTCGGGTTGGAAGTGGGTGGGAGAGTTCGAGGCCTTGCGCTTAAGGAGCCCCTTCGCCTCGTGC
TTGAGTTGAGGCCTGGCCTGGGCGCTGGGGCCGCCGCGTGCGAATCTGGTGGCACCTTCGCGCCTGTCTC
GCTGCTTTCGATAAGTCTCTAGCCATTTAAAATTTTTGATGACCTGCTGCGACGCTTTTTTTCTGGCAAG
ATAGTCTTGTAAATGCGGGCCAAGATCTGCACACTGGTATTTCGGTTTTTGGGGCCGCGGGCGGCGACGG
GGCCCGTGCGTCCCAGCGCACATGTTCGGCGAGGCGGGGCCTGCGAGCGCGGCCACCGAGAATCGGACGG
GGGTAGTCTCAAGCTGGCCGGCCTGCTCTGGTGCCTGGCCTCGCGCCGCCGTGTATCGCCCCGCCCTGGG
CGGCAAGGCTGGCCCGGTCGGCACCAGTTGCGTGAGCGGAAAGATGGCCGCTTCCCGGCCCTGCTGCAGG
GAGCTCAAAATGGAGGACGCGGCGCTCGGGAGAGCGGGCGGGTGAGTCACCCACACAAAGGAAAAGGGCC
TTTCCGTCCTCAGCCGTCGCTTCATGTGACTCCACGGAGTACCGGGCGCCGTCCAGGCACCTCGATTAGT
TCTCGAGCTTTTGGAGTACGTCGTCTTTAGGTTGGGGGGAGGGGTTTTATGCGATGGAGTTTCCCCACAC
TGAGTGGGTGGAGACTGAAGTTAGGCCAGCTTGGCACTTGATGTAATTCTCCTTGGAATTTGCCCTTTTT
GAGTTTGGATCTTGGTTCATTCTCAAGCCTCAGACAGTGGTTCAAAGTTTTTTTCTTCCATTTCAGGTGT
CGTGACGTACGGCCACCATGACCGAGTACAAGCCCACGGTGCGCCTCGCCACCCGCGACGACGTCCCCAG
GGCCGTACGCACCCTCGCCGCCGCGTTCGCCGACTACCCCGCCACGCGCCACACCGTCGATCCGGACCGC
CACATCGAGCGGGTCACCGAGCTGCAAGAACTCTTCCTCACGCGCGTCGGGCTCGACATCGGCAAGGTGT
GGGTCGCGGACGACGGCGCCGCCGTGGCGGTCTGGACCACGCCGGAGAGCGTCGAAGCGGGGGCGGTGTT
CGCCGAGATCGGCCCGCGCATGGCCGAGTTGAGCGGTTCCCGGCTGGCCGCGCAGCAACAGATGGAAGGC
CTCCTGGCGCCGCACCGGCCCAAGGAGCCCGCGTGGTTCCTGGCCACCGTCGGAGTCTCGCCCGACCACC
AGGGCAAGGGTCTGGGCAGCGCCGTCGTGCTCCCCGGAGTGGAGGCGGCCGAGCGCGCCGGGGTGCCCGC
CTTCCTGGAGACCTCCGCGCCCCGCAACCTCCCCTTCTACGAGCGGCTCGGCTTCACCGTCACCGCCGAC
GTCGAGGTGCCCGAAGGACCGCGCACCTGGTGCATGACCCGCAAGCCCGGTGCCTGAACGCGTTAAGTCG
ACAATCAACCTCTGGATTACAAAATTTGTGAAAGATTGACTGGTATTCTTAACTATGTTGCTCCTTTTAC
GCTATGTGGATACGCTGCTTTAATGCCTTTGTATCATGCTATTGCTTCCCGTATGGCTTTCATTTTCTCC
TCCTTGTATAAATCCTGGTTGCTGTCTCTTTATGAGGAGTTGTGGCCCGTTGTCAGGCAACGTGGCGTGG
TGTGCACTGTGTTTGCTGACGCAACCCCCACTGGTTGGGGCATTGCCACCACCTGTCAGCTCCTTTCCGG
GACTTTCGCTTTCCCCCTCCCTATTGCCACGGCGGAACTCATCGCCGCCTGCCTTGCCCGCTGCTGGACA
GGGGCTCGGCTGTTGGGCACTGACAATTCCGTGGTGTTGTCGGGGAAATCATCGTCCTTTCCTTGGCTGC
TCGCCTGTGTTGCCACCTGGATTCTGCGCGGGACGTCCTTCTGCTACGTCCCTTCGGCCCTCAATCCAGC
GGACCTTCCTTCCCGCGGCCTGCTGCCGGCTCTGCGGCCTCTTCCGCGTCTTCGCCTTCGCCCTCAGACG
AGTCGGATCTCCCTTTGGGCCGCCTCCCCGCGTCGACTTTAAGACCAATGACTTACAAGGCAGCTGTAGA
TCTTAGCCACTTTTTAAAAGAAAAGGGGGGACTGGAAGGGCTAATTCACTCCCAACGAAGACAAGATCTG
CTTTTTGCTTGTACTGGGTCTCTCTGGTTAGACCAGATCTGAGCCTGGGAGCTCTCTGGCTAACTAGGGA
ACCCACTGCTTAAGCCTCAATAAAGCTTGCCTTGAGTGCTTCAAGTAGTGTGTGCCCGTCTGTTGTGTGA
CTCTGGTAACTAGAGATCCCTCAGACCCTTTTAGTCAGTGTGGAAAATCTCTAGCAGTACGTATAGTAGT
TCATGTCATCTTATTATTCAGTATTTATAACTTGCAAAGAAATGAATATCAGAGAGTGAGAGGAACTTGT
TTATTGCAGCTTATAATGGTTACAAATAAAGCAATAGCATCACAAATTTCACAAATAAAGCATTTTTTTC
ACTGCATTCTAGTTGTGGTTTGTCCAAACTCATCAATGTATCTTATCATGTCTGGCTCTAGCTATCCCGC
CCCTAACTCCGCCCATCCCGCCCCTAACTCCGCCCAGTTCCGCCCATTCTCCGCCCCATGGCTGACTAAT
TTTTTTTATTTATGCAGAGGCCGAGGCCGCCTCGGCCTCTGAGCTATTCCAGAAGTAGTGAGGAGGCTTT
TTTGGAGGCCTAGGGACGTACCCAATTCGCCCTATAGTGAGTCGTATTACGCGCGCTCACTGGCCGTCGT
TTTACAACGTCGTGACTGGGAAAACCCTGGCGTTACCCAACTTAATCGCCTTGCAGCACATCCCCCTTTC
GCCAGCTGGCGTAATAGCGAAGAGGCCCGCACCGATCGCCCTTCCCAACAGTTGCGCAGCCTGAATGGCG
AATGGG
[124 nt withheld, positions 3367-3490]
C
[91 nt withheld, positions 3492-3582]
A
[49 nt withheld, positions 3584-3632]
CCTTTGACGTTGGAGTCCACGTTCTTT
[37 nt withheld, positions 3660-3696]
ACCCTATCTCGGTCTATTCTTTTGATTTATAAGGGATTTTGCCGATTTCGGCCTATTGGTTAAAAAATGA
GCTGATTTAACAAAAATTTAACGCGAATTTTAACAAAATATTAACGCTTACAATTTAGGTGGCACTTTTC
GGGGAAATGTGCGCGGAACCCCTATTTGTTTATTTTTCTAAATACATTCAAATATGTATCCGCTCATGAG
ACAATAACCCTGATAAATGCTTCAATAATATTGAAAAAGGAAGAGTATGAGTATTCAACATTTCCGTGTC
GCCCTTATTCCCTTTTTTGCGGCATTTTGCCTTCCTGTTTTTGCTCACCCAGAAACGCTGGTGAAAGTAA
AAGATGCTGAAGATCAGTTGGGTGCACGAGTGGGTTACATCGAACTGGATCTCAACAGCGGTAAGATCCT
TGAGAGTTTTCGCCCCGAAGAACGTTTTCCAATGATGAGCACTTTTAAAGTTCTGCTATGTGGCGCGGTA
TTATCCCGTATTGACGCCGGGCAAGAGCAACTCGGTCGCCGCATACACTATTCTCAGAATGACTTGGTTG
AGTACTCACCAGTCACAGAAAAGCATCTTACGGATGGCATGACAGTAAGAGAATTATGCAGTGCTGCCAT
AACCATGAGTGATAACACTGCGGCCAACTTACTTCTGACAACGATCGGAGGACCGAAGGAGCTAACCGCT
TTTTTGCACAACATGGGGGATCATGTAACTCGCCTTGATCGTTGGGAACCGGAGCTGAATGAAGCCATAC
CAAACGACGAGCGTGACACCACGATGCCTGTAGCAATGGCAACAACGTTGCGCAAACTATTAACTGGCGA
ACTACTTACTCTAGCTTCCCGGCAACAATTAATAGACTGGATGGAGGCGGATAAAGTTGCAGGACCACTT
CTGCGCTCGGCCCTTCCGGCTGGCTGGTTTATTGCTGATAAATCTGGAGCCGGTGAGCGTGGGTCTCGCG
GTATCATTGCAGCACTGGGGCCAGATGGTAAGCCCTCCCGTATCGTAGTTATCTACACGACGGGGAGTCA
GGCAACTATGGATGAACGAAATAGACAGATCGCTGAGATAGGTGCCTCACTGATTAAGCATTGGTAACTG
TCAGACCAAGTTTACTCATATATACTTTAGATTGATTTAAAACTTCATTTTTAATTTAAAAGGATCTAGG
TGAAGATCCTTTTTGATAATCTCATGACCAAAATCCCTTAACGTGAGTTTTCGTTCCACTGAGCGTCAGA
CCCCGTAGAAAAGATCAAAGGATCTTCTTGAGATCCTTTTTTTCTGCGCGTAATCTGCTGCTTGCAAACA
AAAAAACCACCGCTACCAGCGGTGGTTTGTTTGCCGGATCAAGAGCTACCAACTCTTTTTCCGAAGGTAA
CTGGCTTCAGCAGAGCGCAGATACCAAATACTGTTCTTCTAGTGTAGCCGTAGTTAGGCCACCACTTCAA
GAACTCTGTAGCACCGCCTACATACCTCGCTCTGCTAATCCTGTTACCAGTGGCTGCTGCCAGTGGCGAT
AAGTCGTGTCTTACCGGGTTGGACTCAAGACGATAGTTACCGGATAAGGCGCAGCGGTCGGGCTGAACGG
GGGGTTCGTGCACACAGCCCAGCTTGGAGCGAACGACCTACACCGAACTGAGATACCTACAGCGTGAGCT
ATGAGAAAGCGCCACGCTTCCCGAAGGGAGAAAGGCGGACAGGTATCCGGTAAGCGGCAGGGTCGGAACA
GGAGAGCGCACGAGGGAGCTTCCAGGGGGAAACGCCTGGTATCTTTATAGTCCTGTCGGGTTTCGCCACC
TCTGACTTGAGCGTCGATTTTTGTGATGCTCGTCAGGGGGGCGGAGCCTATGGAAAAACGCCAGCAACGC
GGCCTTTTTACGGTTCCTGGCCTTTTGCTGGCCTTTTGCTCACATGTTCTTTCCTGCGTTATCCCCTGAT
TCTGTGGATAACCGTATTACCGCCTTTGAGTGAGCTGATACCGCTCGCCGCAGCCGAACGACCGAGCGCA
GCGAGTCAGTGAGCGAGGAAGCGGAAGAGCGCCCAATACGCAAACCGCCTCTCCCCGCGCGTTGGCCGAT
TCATTAATGCAGCTGGCACGACAGGTTTCCCGACTGGAAAGCGGGCAGTGAGCGCAACGCAATTAATGTG
AGTTAGCTCACTCATTAGGCACCCCAGGCTTTACACTTTATGCTTCCGGCTCGTATGTTGTGTGGAATTG
TGAGCGGATAACAATTTCACACAGGAAACAGCTATGACCATGATTACGCCAAGCGCGCAATTAACCCTCA
CTAAAGGGAACAAAAGCTGGAGCTGCAAGCTTAATGTAGTCTTATGCAATACTCTTGTAGTCTTGCAACA
TGGTAACGATGAGTTAGCAACATGCCTTACAAGGAGAGAAAAAGCACCGTGCATGCCGATTGGTGGAAGT
AAGGTGGTACGATCGTGCCTTATTAGGAAGGCAACAGACGGGTCTGACATGGATTGGACGAACCACTGAA
TTGCCGCATTGCAGAGATATTGTATTTAAGTGCCTAGCTCGATACATAAACGGGTCTCTCTGGTTAGACC
AGATCTGAGCCTGGGAGCTCTCTGGCTAACTAGGGAACCCACTGCTTAAGCCTCAATAAAGCTTGCCTTG
AGTGCTTCAAGTAGTGTGTGCCCGTCTGTTGTGTGACTCTGGTAACTAGAGATCCCTCAGACCCTTTTAG
TCAGTGTGGAAAATCTCTAGCAGTGGCGCCCGAACAGGGACTTGAAAGCGAAAGGGAAACCAGAGGAGCT
CTCTCGACGCAGGACTCGGCTTGCTGAAGCGCGCACGGCAAGAGGCGAGGGGCGGCGACTGGTGAGTACG
CCAAAAATTTTGACTAGCGGAGGCTAGAAGGAGAGAGATGGGTGCGAGAGCGTCAGTATTAAGCGGGGGA
GAATTAGATCGCGATGGGAAAAAATTCGGTTAAGGCCAGGGGGAAAGAAAAAATATAAATTAAAACATAT
AGTATGGGCAAGCAGGGAGCTAGAACGATTCGCAGTTAATCCTGGCCTGTTAGAAACATCAGAAGGCTGT
AGACAAATACTGGGACAGCTACAACCATCCCTTCAGACAGGATCAGAAGAACTTAGATCATTATATAATA
CAGTAGCAACCCTCTATTGTGTGCATCAAAGGATAGAGATAAAAGACACCAAGGAAGCTTTAGACAAGAT
AGAGGAAGAGCAAAACAAAAGTAAGACCACCGCACAGCAAGCGGCCGCTGATCTTCAGACCTGGAGGAGG
AGATATGAGGGACAATTGGAGAAGTGAATTATATAAATATAAAGTAGTAAAAATTGAACCATTAGGAGTA
GCACCCACCAAGGCAAAGAGAAGAGTGGTGCAGAGAGAAAAAAGAGCAGTGGGAATAGGAGCTTTGTTCC
TTGGGTTCTTGGGAGCAGCAGGAAGCACTATGGGCGCAGCGTCAATGACGCTGACGGTACAGGCCAGACA
ATTATTGTCTGGTATAGTGCAGCAGCAGAACAATTTGCTGAGGGCTATTGAGGCGCAACAGCATCTGTTG
CAACTCACAGTCTGGGGCATCAAGCAGCTCCAGGCAAGAATCCTGGCTGTGGAAAGATACCTAAAGGATC
AACAGCTCCTGGGGATTTGGGGTTGCTCTGGAAAACTCATTTGCACCACTGCTGTGCCTTGGAATGCTAG
TTGGAGTAATAAATCTCTGGAACAGATTTGGAATCACACGACCTGGATGGAGTGGGACAGAGAAATTAAC
AATTACACAAGCTTAATACACTCCTTAATTGAAGAATCGCAAAACCAGCAAGAAAAGAATGAACAAGAAT
TATTGGAATTAGATAAATGGGCAAGTTTGTGGAATTGGTTTAACATAACAAATTGGCTGTGGTATATAAA
ATTATTCATAATGATAGTAGGAGGCTTGGTAGGTTTAAGAATAGTTTTTGCTGTACTTTCTATAGTGAAT
AGAGTTAGGCAGGGATATTCACCATTATCGTTTCAGACCCACCTCCCAACCCCGAGGGGACCCAGAGAGG
GCCTATTTCCCATGATTCCTTCATATTTGCATATACGATACAAGGCTGTTAGAGAGATAATTAGAATTAA
TTTGACTGTAAACACAAAGATATTAGTACAAAATACGTGACGTAGAAAGTAATAATTTCTTGGGTAGTTT
GCAGTTTTAAAATTATGTTTTAAAATGGACTATCATATGCTTACCGTAACTTGAAAGTATTTCGATTTCT
TGGCTTTATATATCTTGTGGAAAGGACGAAACACCGTGGCGCTGCTCGGACACCGTGTTTTAGAGCTAGA
AATAGCAAGTTAAAATAAGGCTAGTCCGTTATCAACTTGAAAAAGTGGCACCGAGTCGGTGCTTTTTTAA
GCTTGGCGTAACTAGATCTTGAGACAAATGGCAGTATTCATCCACAATTTTAAAAGAAAAGGGGGGATTG
GGGGGTACAGTGCAGGGGAAAGAATAGTAGACATAATAGCAACAGACATACAAACTAAAGAATTACAAAA
ACAAATTACAAAAATTCAAAATTTTCGGGTTTATTACAGGGACAGCAGAGATCCACTTTGGCGCCGGCTC
GAGGGGG
Features (pLannotate 1.2.2; 29 found; start..end, strand, type, name):
     14..80      +  CDS            small t antigen (fragment): SV40 (simian virus 40) small t antigen
    106..317     +  promoter       EF-1α core promoter: core promoter for human elongation factor EF-1α
    318..1256    +  intron         EF-1α intron A: intron upstream of the start codon of human EF-1α
   1278..1877    +  CDS            PuroR (fragment): puromycin N-acetyltransferase; pac from Streptomyces; confers resistance to puromycin
   1893..2481    +  misc_feature   WPRE: woodchuck hepatitis virus posttranscriptional regulatory element
   2532..2551    +  misc_feature   cPPT/CTS (fragment): central polypurine tract and central termination sequence of HIV-1
   2553..2786    +  LTR            3' LTR (ΔU3): self-inactivating 3' long terminal repeat (LTR) from HIV-1
   2864..2985    +  polyA_signal   SV40 poly(A) signal: SV40 polyadenylation signal
   3025..3160    +  rep_origin     SV40 ori: SV40 origin of replication
   3181..3199    -  promoter       T7 promoter: promoter for bacteriophage T7 RNA polymerase
   3207..3362    +  CDS            lacZα (fragment): LacZα fragment of β-galactosidase; lacZ fragment
   3367..3795    +  rep_origin     f1 ori (sequence partly withheld): f1 bacteriophage origin of replication; arrow indicates direction of (+) strand synthesis
   3848..3952    +  promoter       AmpR promoter: bla
   3953..4813    +  CDS            AmpR: β-lactamase; bla; confers resistance to ampicillin, carbenicillin, and related antibiotics
   4984..5572    +  rep_origin     ori: high-copy-number ColE1/pMB1/pBR322/pUC origin of replication
   5755..5847    +  CDS            lacI (fragment): lac repressor; lacI; The lac repressor binds to the lac operator to inhibit transcription in E. coli. This inhibition can be relieved by adding lactose or isopropyl-β-D-thiogalactopyranoside (IPTG).
   5860..5881    +  protein_bind   CAP binding site: CAP binding activates transcription in the presence of cAMP. E. coli catabolite activator protein
   5896..5926    +  promoter       lac promoter: promoter for the E. coli lac operon
   5934..5950    +  protein_bind   lac operator: The lac repressor binds to the lac operator to inhibit transcription in E. coli. This inhibition can be relieved by adding lactose or isopropyl-β-D-thiogalactopyranoside (IPTG). lac repressor encoded by lacI
   5995..6013    +  promoter       T3 promoter: promoter for bacteriophage T3 RNA polymerase
   6041..6267    +  promoter       RSV promoter: Rous sarcoma virus enhancer/promoter
   6268..6448    +  LTR            5' LTR (truncated): truncated 5' long terminal repeat (LTR) from HIV-1
   6495..6620    +  misc_feature   HIV-1 Ψ: packaging signal of human immunodeficiency virus type 1
   6604..6967    +  CDS            HIV-1 gag (fragment): gag protein from human immunodeficiency virus 1; gag
   7113..7346    +  misc_feature   RRE: The Rev response element (RRE) of HIV-1 allows for Rev-dependent mRNA export from the nucleus to the cytoplasm.
   7723..7749    +  CDS            Rev (fragment): human immunodeficiency virus 1 (HIV-1) Rev protein; rev; enhances nuclear export of unspliced and incompletely spliced viral mRNAs
   7753..7993    +  promoter       U6 promoter: RNA polymerase III promoter for human U6 snRNA
   8023..8098    +  misc_RNA       gRNA scaffold: guide RNA scaffold for the Streptococcus pyogenes CRISPR/Cas9 system
   8154..8271    +  misc_feature   cPPT/CTS: central polypurine tract and central termination sequence of HIV-1
