[The description below was written by a language model from this plasmid's Addgene catalogue record and pLannotate feature annotations shown in this document.]
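Description:
PRKAG2 gRNA (BRDN0001147689) is a third-generation lentiviral CRISPR guide plasmid built on the lentiGuide-Puro backbone, carrying a single guide RNA against human PRKAG2. The guide was designed to match several PRKAG2 reference transcripts and belongs to a human kinome gRNA collection. The annotated 8.3 kb sequence shows a human U6 RNA polymerase III promoter followed, after a short gap that accommodates the 20-nt spacer, by the Streptococcus pyogenes Cas9 gRNA scaffold. Downstream lie a cPPT/CTS element, then an EF-1α core promoter with its intron A driving the puromycin N-acetyltransferase gene, which allows selection of transduced mammalian cells, followed by a WPRE that enhances transcript expression.

The two cassettes sit within an HIV-1-derived transfer vector frame. An RSV promoter is fused to a truncated 5' LTR, making genomic RNA production Tat-independent. This is followed by the Ψ packaging signal with a partial gag sequence and the Rev response element for Rev-dependent nuclear export, and the frame ends in a self-inactivating ΔU3 3' LTR that silences LTR promoter activity after integration. Outside the viral region are an SV40 poly(A) signal and SV40 origin, an f1 origin, lac-derived remnants with T7 and T3 promoters, and the bacterial maintenance elements. These are a high-copy ColE1/pUC-type origin and the β-lactamase gene for ampicillin selection.

The plasmid does not encode Cas9. It is meant to be packaged into lentivirus and delivered to cells that already express Cas9, or used alongside a separate Cas9 lentiviral vector, to disrupt PRKAG2 in human cells.
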