Addgene plasmid #77461: PRKAG2 gRNA (BRDN0001147689)
Purpose: 3rd generation lentiviral gRNA plasmid targeting human PRKAG2
Depositing lab: John Doench & David Root. Depositing organization: Broad Institute. Publication: Optimized sgRNA design to maximize activity and minimize off-target effects of CRISPR-Cas9. Doench JG, Fusi N, Sullender M, Hegde M, Vaimberg EW, Donovan KF, Smith I, Tothova Z, Wilen C, Orchard R, Virgin HW, Listgarten J, Root DE. Nat Biotechnol. 2016 Jan 18. doi: 10.1038/nbt.3437. PubMed 26780180.
Backbone
  Vector backbone: lentiGuide-Puro
  Backbone manufacturer: Zhang Lab (Addgene plasmid # 52963)
  Vector type: Mammalian Expression, Lentiviral, CRISPR
  Selectable markers: Puromycin
Growth in bacteria
  Bacterial resistance: Ampicillin, 100 μg/mL
  Growth temperature: 37°C
  Growth strain: DH5alpha
  Copy number: High Copy
Gene/Insert
  Gene/Insert name: PRKAG2 (alt names: PRKAG2; NM_001040633.1)
  gRNA/shRNA sequence: TGGCGCTGCTCGGACACCGT
  Species: H. sapiens (human)
  Entrez Gene: PRKAG2 (a.k.a. AAKG, AAKG2, CMH6, H91620p, WPWS)
  Promoter: hU6
  Cloning method: Unknown
  Sequencing primers: 5′ U6-F; 3′ pS2-R
Terms and licenses: Academic/Nonprofit Terms; Industry Terms: Not Available to Industry
Depositor comments: The gRNA was designed to target the following Genbank reference sequence(s): NM_001040633.1,NM_001304527.1,NM_001304531.1,NM_016203.3,NM_024429.1. Note that this plasmid does NOT contain Cas9. It should be used in conjunction with lentiCas9-Blast (Addgene #52962) or otherwise with cell lines already expressing Cas9. Browse the full kinome gRNA library at http://www.addgene.org/pooled-library/broadgpp-human-kinome/ or visit http://www.broadinstitute.org/rnai/public/ for detailed protocols and information.
How to cite: PRKAG2 gRNA (BRDN0001147689) was a gift from John Doench & David Root (Addgene plasmid # 77461 ; http://n2t.net/addgene:77461 ; RRID:Addgene_77461)
