>Addgene plasmid #77461 | PRKAG2 gRNA (BRDN0001147689) | depositor partial sequence | sequence record 144921 | Target Sequence
TGGCGCTGCTCGGACACCGT
