>Addgene plasmid #77461 | PRKAG2 gRNA (BRDN0001147689) | addgene partial sequence | sequence record 187805 | hU6-F
TAGAAAGTAATAATTTCTTGGGTAGTTTGCAGTTTTAAAATTATGTTTTAAAATGGACTATCATATGCTT
ACCGTAACTTGAAAGTATTTCGATTTCTTGGCTTTATATATCTTGTGGAAAGGACGAAACACCGTGGCGC
TGCTCGGACACCGTGTTTTAGAGCTAGAAATAGCAAGTTAAAATAAGGCTAGTCCGTTATCAACTTGAAA
AAGTGGCACCGAGTCGGTGCTTTTTTAAGCTTGGCGTAACTAGATCTTGAGACAAATGGCAGTATTCATC
CACAATTTTAAAAGAAAAGGGGGGATTGGGGGGTACAGTGCAGGGGAAAGAATAGTAGACATAATAGCAA
CAGACATACAAACTAAAGAATTACAAAAACAAATTACAAAAATTCAAAATTTTCGGGTTTATTACAGGGA
CAGCAGAGATCCACTTTGGCGCCGGCTCGAGGGGGCCCGGGTGCAAAGATGGATAAAGTTTTAAACAGAG
AGGAATCTTTGCAGCTAATGGACCTTCTAGGTCTTGAAAGGAGTGGGAATTGGCTCCGGTGCCCGTCAGT
GGGCAGAGCG
